>Addgene plasmid #77828 | TJP2 gRNA (BRDN0001148019) | addgene full sequence | sequence record 188488 | Addgene Assembled Sequence
CCCGGGTGCAAAGATGGATAAAGTTTTAAACAGAGAGGAATCTTTGCAGCTAATGGACCTTCTAGGTCTT
GAAAGGAGTGGGAATTGGCTCCGGTGCCCGTCAGTGGGCAGAGCGCACATCGCCCACAGTCCCCGAGAAG
TTGGGGGGAGGGGTCGGCAATTGATCCGGTGCCTAGAGAAGGTGGCGCGGGGTAAACTGGGAAAGTGATG
TCGTGTACTGGCTCCGCCTTTTTCCCGAGGGTGGGGGAGAACCGTATATAAGTGCAGTAGTCGCCGTGAA
CGTTCTTTTTCGCAACGGGTTTGCCGCCAGAACACAGGTAAGTGCCGTGTGTGGTTCCCGCGGGCCTGGC
CTCTTTACGGGTTATGGCCCTTGCGTGCCTTGAATTACTTCCACCTGGCTGCAGTACGTGATTCTTGATC
CCGAGCTTCGGGTTGGAAGTGGGTGGGAGAGTTCGAGGCCTTGCGCTTAAGGAGCCCCTTCGCCTCGTGC
TTGAGTTGAGGCCTGGCCTGGGCGCTGGGGCCGCCGCGTGCGAATCTGGTGGCACCTTCGCGCCTGTCTC
GCTGCTTTCGATAAGTCTCTAGCCATTTAAAATTTTTGATGACCTGCTGCGACGCTTTTTTTCTGGCAAG
ATAGTCTTGTAAATGCGGGCCAAGATCTGCACACTGGTATTTCGGTTTTTGGGGCCGCGGGCGGCGACGG
GGCCCGTGCGTCCCAGCGCACATGTTCGGCGAGGCGGGGCCTGCGAGCGCGGCCACCGAGAATCGGACGG
GGGTAGTCTCAAGCTGGCCGGCCTGCTCTGGTGCCTGGCCTCGCGCCGCCGTGTATCGCCCCGCCCTGGG
CGGCAAGGCTGGCCCGGTCGGCACCAGTTGCGTGAGCGGAAAGATGGCCGCTTCCCGGCCCTGCTGCAGG
GAGCTCAAAATGGAGGACGCGGCGCTCGGGAGAGCGGGCGGGTGAGTCACCCACACAAAGGAAAAGGGCC
TTTCCGTCCTCAGCCGTCGCTTCATGTGACTCCACGGAGTACCGGGCGCCGTCCAGGCACCTCGATTAGT
TCTCGAGCTTTTGGAGTACGTCGTCTTTAGGTTGGGGGGAGGGGTTTTATGCGATGGAGTTTCCCCACAC
TGAGTGGGTGGAGACTGAAGTTAGGCCAGCTTGGCACTTGATGTAATTCTCCTTGGAATTTGCCCTTTTT
GAGTTTGGATCTTGGTTCATTCTCAAGCCTCAGACAGTGGTTCAAAGTTTTTTTCTTCCATTTCAGGTGT
CGTGACGTACGGCCACCATGACCGAGTACAAGCCCACGGTGCGCCTCGCCACCCGCGACGACGTCCCCAG
GGCCGTACGCACCCTCGCCGCCGCGTTCGCCGACTACCCCGCCACGCGCCACACCGTCGATCCGGACCGC
CACATCGAGCGGGTCACCGAGCTGCAAGAACTCTTCCTCACGCGCGTCGGGCTCGACATCGGCAAGGTGT
GGGTCGCGGACGACGGCGCCGCCGTGGCGGTCTGGACCACGCCGGAGAGCGTCGAAGCGGGGGCGGTGTT
CGCCGAGATCGGCCCGCGCATGGCCGAGTTGAGCGGTTCCCGGCTGGCCGCGCAGCAACAGATGGAAGGC
CTCCTGGCGCCGCACCGGCCCAAGGAGCCCGCGTGGTTCCTGGCCACCGTCGGAGTCTCGCCCGACCACC
AGGGCAAGGGTCTGGGCAGCGCCGTCGTGCTCCCCGGAGTGGAGGCGGCCGAGCGCGCCGGGGTGCCCGC
CTTCCTGGAGACCTCCGCGCCCCGCAACCTCCCCTTCTACGAGCGGCTCGGCTTCACCGTCACCGCCGAC
GTCGAGGTGCCCGAAGGACCGCGCACCTGGTGCATGACCCGCAAGCCCGGTGCCTGAACGCGTTAAGTCG
ACAATCAACCTCTGGATTACAAAATTTGTGAAAGATTGACTGGTATTCTTAACTATGTTGCTCCTTTTAC
GCTATGTGGATACGCTGCTTTAATGCCTTTGTATCATGCTATTGCTTCCCGTATGGCTTTCATTTTCTCC
TCCTTGTATAAATCCTGGTTGCTGTCTCTTTATGAGGAGTTGTGGCCCGTTGTCAGGCAACGTGGCGTGG
TGTGCACTGTGTTTGCTGACGCAACCCCCACTGGTTGGGGCATTGCCACCACCTGTCAGCTCCTTTCCGG
GACTTTCGCTTTCCCCCTCCCTATTGCCACGGCGGAACTCATCGCCGCCTGCCTTGCCCGCTGCTGGACA
GGGGCTCGGCTGTTGGGCACTGACAATTCCGTGGTGTTGTCGGGGAAATCATCGTCCTTTCCTTGGCTGC
TCGCCTGTGTTGCCACCTGGATTCTGCGCGGGACGTCCTTCTGCTACGTCCCTTCGGCCCTCAATCCAGC
GGACCTTCCTTCCCGCGGCCTGCTGCCGGCTCTGCGGCCTCTTCCGCGTCTTCGCCTTCGCCCTCAGACG
AGTCGGATCTCCCTTTGGGCCGCCTCCCCGCGTCGACTTTAAGACCAATGACTTACAAGGCAGCTGTAGA
TCTTAGCCACTTTTTAAAAGAAAAGGGGGGACTGGAAGGGCTAATTCACTCCCAACGAAGACAAGATCTG
CTTTTTGCTTGTACTGGGTCTCTCTGGTTAGACCAGATCTGAGCCTGGGAGCTCTCTGGCTAACTAGGGA
ACCCACTGCTTAAGCCTCAATAAAGCTTGCCTTGAGTGCTTCAAGTAGTGTGTGCCCGTCTGTTGTGTGA
CTCTGGTAACTAGAGATCCCTCAGACCCTTTTAGTCAGTGTGGAAAATCTCTAGCAGTACGTATAGTAGT
TCATGTCATCTTATTATTCAGTATTTATAACTTGCAAAGAAATGAATATCAGAGAGTGAGAGGAACTTGT
TTATTGCAGCTTATAATGGTTACAAATAAAGCAATAGCATCACAAATTTCACAAATAAAGCATTTTTTTC
ACTGCATTCTAGTTGTGGTTTGTCCAAACTCATCAATGTATCTTATCATGTCTGGCTCTAGCTATCCCGC
CCCTAACTCCGCCCATCCCGCCCCTAACTCCGCCCAGTTCCGCCCATTCTCCGCCCCATGGCTGACTAAT
TTTTTTTATTTATGCAGAGGCCGAGGCCGCCTCGGCCTCTGAGCTATTCCAGAAGTAGTGAGGAGGCTTT
TTTGGAGGCCTAGGGACGTACCCAATTCGCCCTATAGTGAGTCGTATTACGCGCGCTCACTGGCCGTCGT
TTTACAACGTCGTGACTGGGAAAACCCTGGCGTTACCCAACTTAATCGCCTTGCAGCACATCCCCCTTTC
GCCAGCTGGCGTAATAGCGAAGAGGCCCGCACCGATCGCCCTTCCCAACAGTTGCGCAGCCTGAATGGCG
AATGGG
[124 nt withheld, positions 3367-3490]
C
[91 nt withheld, positions 3492-3582]
A
[49 nt withheld, positions 3584-3632]
CCTTTGACGTTGGAGTCCACGTTCTTT
[37 nt withheld, positions 3660-3696]
ACCCTATCTCGGTCTATTCTTTTGATTTATAAGGGATTTTGCCGATTTCGGCCTATTGGTTAAAAAATGA
GCTGATTTAACAAAAATTTAACGCGAATTTTAACAAAATATTAACGCTTACAATTTAGGTGGCACTTTTC
GGGGAAATGTGCGCGGAACCCCTATTTGTTTATTTTTCTAAATACATTCAAATATGTATCCGCTCATGAG
ACAATAACCCTGATAAATGCTTCAATAATATTGAAAAAGGAAGAGTATGAGTATTCAACATTTCCGTGTC
GCCCTTATTCCCTTTTTTGCGGCATTTTGCCTTCCTGTTTTTGCTCACCCAGAAACGCTGGTGAAAGTAA
AAGATGCTGAAGATCAGTTGGGTGCACGAGTGGGTTACATCGAACTGGATCTCAACAGCGGTAAGATCCT
TGAGAGTTTTCGCCCCGAAGAACGTTTTCCAATGATGAGCACTTTTAAAGTTCTGCTATGTGGCGCGGTA
TTATCCCGTATTGACGCCGGGCAAGAGCAACTCGGTCGCCGCATACACTATTCTCAGAATGACTTGGTTG
AGTACTCACCAGTCACAGAAAAGCATCTTACGGATGGCATGACAGTAAGAGAATTATGCAGTGCTGCCAT
AACCATGAGTGATAACACTGCGGCCAACTTACTTCTGACAACGATCGGAGGACCGAAGGAGCTAACCGCT
TTTTTGCACAACATGGGGGATCATGTAACTCGCCTTGATCGTTGGGAACCGGAGCTGAATGAAGCCATAC
CAAACGACGAGCGTGACACCACGATGCCTGTAGCAATGGCAACAACGTTGCGCAAACTATTAACTGGCGA
ACTACTTACTCTAGCTTCCCGGCAACAATTAATAGACTGGATGGAGGCGGATAAAGTTGCAGGACCACTT
CTGCGCTCGGCCCTTCCGGCTGGCTGGTTTATTGCTGATAAATCTGGAGCCGGTGAGCGTGGGTCTCGCG
GTATCATTGCAGCACTGGGGCCAGATGGTAAGCCCTCCCGTATCGTAGTTATCTACACGACGGGGAGTCA
GGCAACTATGGATGAACGAAATAGACAGATCGCTGAGATAGGTGCCTCACTGATTAAGCATTGGTAACTG
TCAGACCAAGTTTACTCATATATACTTTAGATTGATTTAAAACTTCATTTTTAATTTAAAAGGATCTAGG
TGAAGATCCTTTTTGATAATCTCATGACCAAAATCCCTTAACGTGAGTTTTCGTTCCACTGAGCGTCAGA
CCCCGTAGAAAAGATCAAAGGATCTTCTTGAGATCCTTTTTTTCTGCGCGTAATCTGCTGCTTGCAAACA
AAAAAACCACCGCTACCAGCGGTGGTTTGTTTGCCGGATCAAGAGCTACCAACTCTTTTTCCGAAGGTAA
CTGGCTTCAGCAGAGCGCAGATACCAAATACTGTTCTTCTAGTGTAGCCGTAGTTAGGCCACCACTTCAA
GAACTCTGTAGCACCGCCTACATACCTCGCTCTGCTAATCCTGTTACCAGTGGCTGCTGCCAGTGGCGAT
AAGTCGTGTCTTACCGGGTTGGACTCAAGACGATAGTTACCGGATAAGGCGCAGCGGTCGGGCTGAACGG
GGGGTTCGTGCACACAGCCCAGCTTGGAGCGAACGACCTACACCGAACTGAGATACCTACAGCGTGAGCT
ATGAGAAAGCGCCACGCTTCCCGAAGGGAGAAAGGCGGACAGGTATCCGGTAAGCGGCAGGGTCGGAACA
GGAGAGCGCACGAGGGAGCTTCCAGGGGGAAACGCCTGGTATCTTTATAGTCCTGTCGGGTTTCGCCACC
TCTGACTTGAGCGTCGATTTTTGTGATGCTCGTCAGGGGGGCGGAGCCTATGGAAAAACGCCAGCAACGC
GGCCTTTTTACGGTTCCTGGCCTTTTGCTGGCCTTTTGCTCACATGTTCTTTCCTGCGTTATCCCCTGAT
TCTGTGGATAACCGTATTACCGCCTTTGAGTGAGCTGATACCGCTCGCCGCAGCCGAACGACCGAGCGCA
GCGAGTCAGTGAGCGAGGAAGCGGAAGAGCGCCCAATACGCAAACCGCCTCTCCCCGCGCGTTGGCCGAT
TCATTAATGCAGCTGGCACGACAGGTTTCCCGACTGGAAAGCGGGCAGTGAGCGCAACGCAATTAATGTG
AGTTAGCTCACTCATTAGGCACCCCAGGCTTTACACTTTATGCTTCCGGCTCGTATGTTGTGTGGAATTG
TGAGCGGATAACAATTTCACACAGGAAACAGCTATGACCATGATTACGCCAAGCGCGCAATTAACCCTCA
CTAAAGGGAACAAAAGCTGGAGCTGCAAGCTTAATGTAGTCTTATGCAATACTCTTGTAGTCTTGCAACA
TGGTAACGATGAGTTAGCAACATGCCTTACAAGGAGAGAAAAAGCACCGTGCATGCCGATTGGTGGAAGT
AAGGTGGTACGATCGTGCCTTATTAGGAAGGCAACAGACGGGTCTGACATGGATTGGACGAACCACTGAA
TTGCCGCATTGCAGAGATATTGTATTTAAGTGCCTAGCTCGATACATAAACGGGTCTCTCTGGTTAGACC
AGATCTGAGCCTGGGAGCTCTCTGGCTAACTAGGGAACCCACTGCTTAAGCCTCAATAAAGCTTGCCTTG
AGTGCTTCAAGTAGTGTGTGCCCGTCTGTTGTGTGACTCTGGTAACTAGAGATCCCTCAGACCCTTTTAG
TCAGTGTGGAAAATCTCTAGCAGTGGCGCCCGAACAGGGACTTGAAAGCGAAAGGGAAACCAGAGGAGCT
CTCTCGACGCAGGACTCGGCTTGCTGAAGCGCGCACGGCAAGAGGCGAGGGGCGGCGACTGGTGAGTACG
CCAAAAATTTTGACTAGCGGAGGCTAGAAGGAGAGAGATGGGTGCGAGAGCGTCAGTATTAAGCGGGGGA
GAATTAGATCGCGATGGGAAAAAATTCGGTTAAGGCCAGGGGGAAAGAAAAAATATAAATTAAAACATAT
AGTATGGGCAAGCAGGGAGCTAGAACGATTCGCAGTTAATCCTGGCCTGTTAGAAACATCAGAAGGCTGT
AGACAAATACTGGGACAGCTACAACCATCCCTTCAGACAGGATCAGAAGAACTTAGATCATTATATAATA
CAGTAGCAACCCTCTATTGTGTGCATCAAAGGATAGAGATAAAAGACACCAAGGAAGCTTTAGACAAGAT
AGAGGAAGAGCAAAACAAAAGTAAGACCACCGCACAGCAAGCGGCCGCTGATCTTCAGACCTGGAGGAGG
AGATATGAGGGACAATTGGAGAAGTGAATTATATAAATATAAAGTAGTAAAAATTGAACCATTAGGAGTA
GCACCCACCAAGGCAAAGAGAAGAGTGGTGCAGAGAGAAAAAAGAGCAGTGGGAATAGGAGCTTTGTTCC
TTGGGTTCTTGGGAGCAGCAGGAAGCACTATGGGCGCAGCGTCAATGACGCTGACGGTACAGGCCAGACA
ATTATTGTCTGGTATAGTGCAGCAGCAGAACAATTTGCTGAGGGCTATTGAGGCGCAACAGCATCTGTTG
CAACTCACAGTCTGGGGCATCAAGCAGCTCCAGGCAAGAATCCTGGCTGTGGAAAGATACCTAAAGGATC
AACAGCTCCTGGGGATTTGGGGTTGCTCTGGAAAACTCATTTGCACCACTGCTGTGCCTTGGAATGCTAG
TTGGAGTAATAAATCTCTGGAACAGATTTGGAATCACACGACCTGGATGGAGTGGGACAGAGAAATTAAC
AATTACACAAGCTTAATACACTCCTTAATTGAAGAATCGCAAAACCAGCAAGAAAAGAATGAACAAGAAT
TATTGGAATTAGATAAATGGGCAAGTTTGTGGAATTGGTTTAACATAACAAATTGGCTGTGGTATATAAA
ATTATTCATAATGATAGTAGGAGGCTTGGTAGGTTTAAGAATAGTTTTTGCTGTACTTTCTATAGTGAAT
AGAGTTAGGCAGGGATATTCACCATTATCGTTTCAGACCCACCTCCCAACCCCGAGGGGACCCAGAGAGG
GCCTATTTCCCATGATTCCTTCATATTTGCATATACGATACAAGGCTGTTAGAGAGATAATTAGAATTAA
TTTGACTGTAAACACAAAGATATTAGTACAAAATACGTGACGTAGAAAGTAATAATTTCTTGGGTAGTTT
GCAGTTTTAAAATTATGTTTTAAAATGGACTATCATATGCTTACCGTAACTTGAAAGTATTTCGATTTCT
TGGCTTTATATATCTTGTGGAAAGGACGAAACACCGAAAGATGGCAACCTTCACGAGTTTTAGAGCTAGA
AATAGCAAGTTAAAATAAGGCTAGTCCGTTATCAACTTGAAAAAGTGGCACCGAGTCGGTGCTTTTTTAA
GCTTGGCGTAACTAGATCTTGAGACAAATGGCAGTATTCATCCACAATTTTAAAAGAAAAGGGGGGATTG
GGGGGTACAGTGCAGGGGAAAGAATAGTAGACATAATAGCAACAGACATACAAACTAAAGAATTACAAAA
ACAAATTACAAAAATTCAAAATTTTCGGGTTTATTACAGGGACAGCAGAGATCCACTTTGGCGCCGGCTC
GAGGGGG
Features (pLannotate 1.2.2; 29 found; start..end, strand, type, name):
     14..80      +  CDS            small t antigen (fragment): SV40 (simian virus 40) small t antigen
    106..317     +  promoter       EF-1α core promoter: core promoter for human elongation factor EF-1α
    318..1256    +  intron         EF-1α intron A: intron upstream of the start codon of human EF-1α
   1278..1877    +  CDS            PuroR (fragment): puromycin N-acetyltransferase; pac from Streptomyces; confers resistance to puromycin
   1893..2481    +  misc_feature   WPRE: woodchuck hepatitis virus posttranscriptional regulatory element
   2532..2551    +  misc_feature   cPPT/CTS (fragment): central polypurine tract and central termination sequence of HIV-1
   2553..2786    +  LTR            3' LTR (ΔU3): self-inactivating 3' long terminal repeat (LTR) from HIV-1
   2864..2985    +  polyA_signal   SV40 poly(A) signal: SV40 polyadenylation signal
   3025..3160    +  rep_origin     SV40 ori: SV40 origin of replication
   3181..3199    -  promoter       T7 promoter: promoter for bacteriophage T7 RNA polymerase
   3207..3362    +  CDS            lacZα (fragment): LacZα fragment of β-galactosidase; lacZ fragment
   3367..3795    +  rep_origin     f1 ori (sequence partly withheld): f1 bacteriophage origin of replication; arrow indicates direction of (+) strand synthesis
   3848..3952    +  promoter       AmpR promoter: bla
   3953..4813    +  CDS            AmpR: β-lactamase; bla; confers resistance to ampicillin, carbenicillin, and related antibiotics
   4984..5572    +  rep_origin     ori: high-copy-number ColE1/pMB1/pBR322/pUC origin of replication
   5755..5847    +  CDS            lacI (fragment): lac repressor; lacI; The lac repressor binds to the lac operator to inhibit transcription in E. coli. This inhibition can be relieved by adding lactose or isopropyl-β-D-thiogalactopyranoside (IPTG).
   5860..5881    +  protein_bind   CAP binding site: CAP binding activates transcription in the presence of cAMP. E. coli catabolite activator protein
   5896..5926    +  promoter       lac promoter: promoter for the E. coli lac operon
   5934..5950    +  protein_bind   lac operator: The lac repressor binds to the lac operator to inhibit transcription in E. coli. This inhibition can be relieved by adding lactose or isopropyl-β-D-thiogalactopyranoside (IPTG). lac repressor encoded by lacI
   5995..6013    +  promoter       T3 promoter: promoter for bacteriophage T3 RNA polymerase
   6041..6267    +  promoter       RSV promoter: Rous sarcoma virus enhancer/promoter
   6268..6448    +  LTR            5' LTR (truncated): truncated 5' long terminal repeat (LTR) from HIV-1
   6495..6620    +  misc_feature   HIV-1 Ψ: packaging signal of human immunodeficiency virus type 1
   6604..6967    +  CDS            HIV-1 gag (fragment): gag protein from human immunodeficiency virus 1; gag
   7113..7346    +  misc_feature   RRE: The Rev response element (RRE) of HIV-1 allows for Rev-dependent mRNA export from the nucleus to the cytoplasm.
   7723..7749    +  CDS            Rev (fragment): human immunodeficiency virus 1 (HIV-1) Rev protein; rev; enhances nuclear export of unspliced and incompletely spliced viral mRNAs
   7753..7993    +  promoter       U6 promoter: RNA polymerase III promoter for human U6 snRNA
   8023..8098    +  misc_RNA       gRNA scaffold: guide RNA scaffold for the Streptococcus pyogenes CRISPR/Cas9 system
   8154..8271    +  misc_feature   cPPT/CTS: central polypurine tract and central termination sequence of HIV-1
