[The description below was written by a language model from this plasmid's Addgene catalogue record and pLannotate feature annotations shown in this document.]
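Description:
TJP2 gRNA (BRDN0001148019) is a third-generation lentiviral guide RNA plasmid built on the lentiGuide-Puro backbone and designed to target human TJP2 (tight junction protein 2, also known as ZO2). It is propagated in E. coli as a high-copy plasmid through a ColE1/pUC-type origin with ampicillin selection from the β-lactamase gene. The backbone also carries an f1 origin, an SV40 origin and poly(A) signal, and remnants of lac and phage promoter elements.

The lentiviral transfer cassette begins with an RSV promoter fused to a truncated HIV-1 5' LTR, which drives Tat-independent production of the genomic RNA in packaging cells. This is followed by the Ψ packaging signal with a partial gag sequence and the Rev response element for nuclear export of the unspliced transcript. Within the proviral region, a human U6 RNA polymerase III promoter expresses the TJP2-specific spacer joined to the Streptococcus pyogenes Cas9 guide RNA scaffold. A central polypurine tract lies downstream to aid nuclear import. A separate EF-1α core promoter with its intron A drives puromycin N-acetyltransferase for selection of transduced mammalian cells, and a WPRE enhances transcript expression. The cassette ends in a ΔU3 self-inactivating 3' LTR, which disables LTR promoter activity after integration.

The plasmid does not encode Cas9, so it must be paired with a separate Cas9 vector or used in cells that already express the nuclease. The guide was designed against multiple TJP2 transcript variants and belongs to a human kinome gRNA collection. It is intended for CRISPR knockout of TJP2.
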