Addgene plasmid #77828: TJP2 gRNA (BRDN0001148019)
Purpose: 3rd generation lentiviral gRNA plasmid targeting human TJP2
Depositing lab: John Doench & David Root. Depositing organization: Broad Institute. Publication: Optimized sgRNA design to maximize activity and minimize off-target effects of CRISPR-Cas9. Doench JG, Fusi N, Sullender M, Hegde M, Vaimberg EW, Donovan KF, Smith I, Tothova Z, Wilen C, Orchard R, Virgin HW, Listgarten J, Root DE. Nat Biotechnol. 2016 Jan 18. doi: 10.1038/nbt.3437. PubMed 26780180.
Backbone
  Vector backbone: lentiGuide-Puro
  Backbone manufacturer: Zhang Lab (Addgene plasmid # 52963)
  Vector type: Mammalian Expression, Lentiviral, CRISPR
  Selectable markers: Puromycin
Growth in bacteria
  Bacterial resistance: Ampicillin, 100 μg/mL
  Growth temperature: 37°C
  Growth strain: DH5alpha
  Copy number: High Copy
Gene/Insert
  Gene/Insert name: TJP2 (alt names: TJP2; NM_001170414.2)
  gRNA/shRNA sequence: AAAGATGGCAACCTTCACGA
  Species: H. sapiens (human)
  Entrez Gene: TJP2 (a.k.a. C9DUPq21.11, DFNA51, DUP9q21.11, FHCA1, PFIC4, X104, ZO2)
  Promoter: hU6
  Cloning method: Unknown
  Sequencing primers: 5′ U6-F; 3′ pS2-R
Terms and licenses: Academic/Nonprofit Terms; Industry Terms: Not Available to Industry
Depositor comments: The gRNA was designed to target the following Genbank reference sequence(s): NM_001170414.2,NM_001170415.1,NM_001170416.1,NM_001170630.1,NM_004817.3,NM_201629.3. Note that this plasmid does NOT contain Cas9. It should be used in conjunction with lentiCas9-Blast (Addgene #52962) or otherwise with cell lines already expressing Cas9. Browse the full kinome gRNA library at http://www.addgene.org/pooled-library/broadgpp-human-kinome/ or visit http://www.broadinstitute.org/rnai/public/ for detailed protocols and information.
How to cite: TJP2 gRNA (BRDN0001148019) was a gift from John Doench & David Root (Addgene plasmid # 77828 ; http://n2t.net/addgene:77828 ; RRID:Addgene_77828)
