>Addgene plasmid #77828 | TJP2 gRNA (BRDN0001148019) | depositor partial sequence | sequence record 145288 | Target Sequence
AAAGATGGCAACCTTCACGA
