>Addgene plasmid #77828 | TJP2 gRNA (BRDN0001148019) | addgene partial sequence | sequence record 188487 | hU6-F
AGAAAGTAATAATTTCTTGGGTAGTTTGCAGTTTTAAAATTATGTTTTAAAATGGACTATCATATGCTTA
CCGTAACTTGAAAGTATTTCGATTTCTTGGCTTTATATATCTTGTGGAAAGGACGAAACACCGAAAGATG
GCAACCTTCACGAGTTTTAGAGCTAGAAATAGCAAGTTAAAATAAGGCTAGTCCGTTATCAACTTGAAAA
AGTGGCACCGAGTCGGTGCTTTTTTAAGCTTGGCGTAACTAGATCTTGAGACAAATGGCAGTATTCATCC
ACAATTTTAAAAGAAAAGGGGGGATTGGGGGGTACAGTGCAGGGGAAAGAATAGTAGACATAATAGCAAC
AGACATACAAACTAAAGAATTACAAAAACAAATTACAAAAATTCAAAATTTTCGGGTTTATTACAGGGAC
AGCAGAGATCCACTTTGGCGCCGGCTCGAGGGGGCCCGGGTGCAAAGATGGATAAAGTTTTAAACAGAGA
GGAATCTTTGCAGCTAATGGACCTTCTAGGTCTTGAAAGGAGTGGGAATTGGCTCCGGTGCCCGTCAGTG
GGCAGAGCGC
